>Addgene plasmid #200305 | eSrtA-MT3 | addgene full sequence | sequence record 394866 | Addgene NGS Result
TGGCGAATGGG
[124 nt withheld, positions 12-135]
C
[91 nt withheld, positions 137-227]
A
[49 nt withheld, positions 229-277]
CCTTTGACGTTGGAGTCCACGTTCTTT
[37 nt withheld, positions 305-341]
ACCCTATCTCGGTCTATTCTTTTGATTTATAAGGGATTTTGCCGATTTCGGCCTATTGGTTAAAAAATGA
GCTGATTTAACAAAAATTTAACGCGAATTTTAACAAAATATTAACGCTTACAATTTAGGTGGCACTTTTC
GGGGAAATGTGCGCGGAACCCCTATTTGTTTATTTTTCTAAATACATTCAAATATGTATCCGCTCATGAA
TTAATTCTTAGAAAAACTCATCGAGCATCAAATGAAACTGCAATTTATTCATATCAGGATTATCAATACC
ATATTTTTGAAAAAGCCGTTTCTGTAATGAAGGAGAAAACTCACCGAGGCAGTTCCATAGGATGGCAAGA
TCCTGGTATCGGTCTGCGATTCCGACTCGTCCAACATCAATACAACCTATTAATTTCCCCTCGTCAAAAA
TAAGGTTATCAAGTGAGAAATCACCATGAGTGACGACTGAATCCGGTGAGAATGGCAAAAGTTTATGCAT
TTCTTTCCAGACTTGTTCAACAGGCCAGCCATTACGCTCGTCATCAAAATCACTCGCATCAACCAAACCG
TTATTCATTCGTGATTGCGCCTGAGCGAGACGAAATACGCGATCGCTGTTAAAAGGACAATTACAAACAG
GAATCGAATGCAACCGGCGCAGGAACACTGCCAGCGCATCAACAATATTTTCACCTGAATCAGGATATTC
TTCTAATACCTGGAATGCTGTTTTCCCGGGGATCGCAGTGGTGAGTAACCATGCATCATCAGGAGTACGG
ATAAAATGCTTGATGGTCGGAAGAGGCATAAATTCCGTCAGCCAGTTTAGTCTGACCATCTCATCTGTAA
CATCATTGGCAACGCTACCTTTGCCATGTTTCAGAAACAACTCTGGCGCATCGGGCTTCCCATACAATCG
ATAGATTGTCGCACCTGATTGCCCGACATTATCGCGAGCCCATTTATACCCATATAAATCAGCATCCATG
TTGGAATTTAATCGCGGCCTAGAGCAAGACGTTTCCCGTTGAATATGGCTCATAACACCCCTTGTATTAC
TGTTTATGTAAGCAGACAGTTTTATTGTTCATGACCAAAATCCCTTAACGTGAGTTTTCGTTCCACTGAG
CGTCAGACCCCGTAGAAAAGATCAAAGGATCTTCTTGAGATCCTTTTTTTCTGCGCGTAATCTGCTGCTT
GCAAACAAAAAAACCACCGCTACCAGCGGTGGTTTGTTTGCCGGATCAAGAGCTACCAACTCTTTTTCCG
AAGGTAACTGGCTTCAGCAGAGCGCAGATACCAAATACTGTCCTTCTAGTGTAGCCGTAGTTAGGCCACC
ACTTCAAGAACTCTGTAGCACCGCCTACATACCTCGCTCTGCTAATCCTGTTACCAGTGGCTGCTGCCAG
TGGCGATAAGTCGTGTCTTACCGGGTTGGACTCAAGACGATAGTTACCGGATAAGGCGCAGCGGTCGGGC
TGAACGGGGGGTTCGTGCACACAGCCCAGCTTGGAGCGAACGACCTACACCGAACTGAGATACCTACAGC
GTGAGCTATGAGAAAGCGCCACGCTTCCCGAAGGGAGAAAGGCGGACAGGTATCCGGTAAGCGGCAGGGT
CGGAACAGGAGAGCGCACGAGGGAGCTTCCAGGGGGAAACGCCTGGTATCTTTATAGTCCTGTCGGGTTT
CGCCACCTCTGACTTGAGCGTCGATTTTTGTGATGCTCGTCAGGGGGGCGGAGCCTATGGAAAAACGCCA
GCAACGCGGCCTTTTTACGGTTCCTGGCCTTTTGCTGGCCTTTTGCTCACATGTTCTTTCCTGCGTTATC
CCCTGATTCTGTGGATAACCGTATTACCGCCTTTGAGTGAGCTGATACCGCTCGCCGCAGCCGAACGACC
GAGCGCAGCGAGTCAGTGAGCGAGGAAGCGGAAGAGCGCCTGATGCGGTATTTTCTCCTTACGCATCTGT
GCGGTATTTCACACCGCAATGGTGCACTCTCAGTACAATCTGCTCTGATGCCGCATAGTTAAGCCAGTAT
ACACTCCGCTATCGCTACGTGACTGGGTCATGGCTGCGCCCCGACACCCGCCAACACCCGCTGACGCGCC
CTGACGGGCTTGTCTGCTCCCGGCATCCGCTTACAGACAAGCTGTGACCGTCTCCGGGAGCTGCATGTGT
CAGAGGTTTTCACCGTCATCACCGAAACGCGCGAGGCAGCTGCGGTAAAGCTCATCAGCGTGGTCGTGAA
GCGATTCACAGATGTCTGCCTGTTCATCCGCGTCCAGCTCGTTGAGTTTCTCCAGAAGCGTTAATGTCTG
GCTTCTGATAAAGCGGGCCATGTTAAGGGCGGTTTTTTCCTGTTTGGTCACTGATGCCTCCGTGTAAGGG
GGATTTCTGTTCATGGGGGTAATGATACCGATGAAACGAGAGAGGATGCTCACGATACGGGTTACTGATG
ATGAACATGCCCGGTTACTGGAACGTTGTGAGGGTAAACAACTGGCGGTATGGATGCGGCGGGACCAGAG
AAAAATCACTCAGGGTCAATGCCAGCGCTTCGTTAATACAGATGTAGGTGTTCCACAGGGTAGCCAGCAG
CATCCTGCGATGCAGATCCGGAACATAATGGTGCAGGGCGCTGACTTCCGCGTTTCCAGACTTTACGAAA
CACGGAAACCGAAGACCATTCATGTTGTTGCTCAGGTCGCAGACGTTTTGCAGCAGCAGTCGCTTCACGT
TCGCTCGCGTATCGGTGATTCATTCTGCTAACCAGTAAGGCAACCCCGCCAGCCTAGCCGGGTCCTCAAC
GACAGGAGCACGATCATGCGCACCCGTGGGGCCGCCATGCCGGCGATAATGGCCTGCTTCTCGCCGAAAC
GTTTGGTGGCGGGACCAGTGACGAAGGCTTGAGCGAGGGCGTGCAAGATTCCGAATACCGCAAGCGACAG
GCCGATCATCGTCGCGCTCCAGCGAAAGCGGTCCTCGCCGAAAATGACCCAGAGCGCTGCCGGCACCTGT
CCTACGAGTTGCATGATAAAGAAGACAGTCATAAGTGCGGCGACGATAGTCATGCCCCGCGCCCACCGGA
AGGAGCTGACTGGGTTGAAGGCTCTCAAGGGCATCGGTCGAGATCCCGGTGCCTAATGAGTGAGCTAACT
TACATTAATTGCGTTGCGCTCACTGCCCGCTTTCCAGTCGGGAAACCTGTCGTGCCAGCTGCATTAATGA
ATCGGCCAACGCGCGGGGAGAGGCGGTTTGCGTATTGGGCGCCAGGGTGGTTTTTCTTTTCACCAGTGAG
ACGGGCAACAGCTGATTGCCCTTCACCGCCTGGCCCTGAGAGAGTTGCAGCAAGCGGTCCACGCTGGTTT
GCCCCAGCAGGCGAAAATCCTGTTTGATGGTGGTTAACGGCGGGATATAACATGAGCTGTCTTCGGTATC
GTCGTATCCCACTACCGAGATATCCGCACCAACGCGCAGCCCGGACTCGGTAATGGCGCGCATTGCGCCC
AGCGCCATCTGATCGTTGGCAACCAGCATCGCAGTGGGAACGATGCCCTCATTCAGCATTTGCATGGTTT
GTTGAAAACCGGACATGGCACTCCAGTCGCCTTCCCGTTCCGCTATCGGCTGAATTTGATTGCGAGTGAG
ATATTTATGCCAGCCAGCCAGACGCAGACGCGCCGAGACAGAACTTAATGGGCCCGCTAACAGCGCGATT
TGCTGGTGACCCAATGCGACCAGATGCTCCACGCCCAGTCGCGTACCGTCTTCATGGGAGAAAATAATAC
TGTTGATGGGTGTCTGGTCAGAGACATCAAGAAATAACGCCGGAACATTAGTGCAGGCAGCTTCCACAGC
AATGGCATCCTGGTCATCCAGCGGATAGTTAATGATCAGCCCACTGACGCGTTGCGCGAGAAGATTGTGC
ACCGCCGCTTTACAGGCTTCGACGCCGCTTCGTTCTACCATCGACACCACCACGCTGGCACCCAGTTGAT
CGGCGCGAGATTTAATCGCCGCGACAATTTGCGACGGCGCGTGCAGGGCCAGACTGGAGGTGGCAACGCC
AATCAGCAACGACTGTTTGCCCGCCAGTTGTTGTGCCACGCGGTTGGGAATGTAATTCAGCTCCGCCATC
GCCGCTTCCACTTTTTCCCGCGTTTTCGCAGAAACGTGGCTGGCCTGGTTCACCACGCGGGAAACGGTCT
GATAAGAGACACCGGCATACTCTGCGACATCGTATAACGTTACTGGTTTCACATTCACCACCCTGAATTG
ACTCTCTTCCGGGCGCTATCATGCCATACCGCGAAAGGTTTTGCGCCATTCGATGGTGTCCGGGATCTCG
ACGCTCTCCCTTATGCGACTCCTGCATTAGGAAGCAGCCCAGTAGTAGGTTGAGGCCGTTGAGCACCGCC
GCCGCAAGGAATGGTGCATGCAAGGAGATGGCGCCCAACAGTCCCCCGGCCACGGGGCCTGCCACCATAC
CCACGCCGAAACAAGCGCTCATGAGCCCGAAGTGGCGAGCCCGATCTTCCCCATCGGTGATGTCGGCGAT
ATAGGCGCCAGCAACCGCACCTGTGGCGCCGGTGATGCCGGCCACGATGCGTCCGGCGTAGAGGATCGAG
ATCTCGATCCCGCGAAATTAATACGACTCACTATAGGGGAATTGTGAGCGGATAACAATTCCCCTCTAGA
AATAATTTTGTTTAACTTTAAGAAGGAGATATACCATGAAACATCACCATCACCATCACCCCATGAGCGA
TTACGACATCCCCACTACTGAGAATCTTTATTTTCAGGGCGCCATGGGCAACGATCACATTAACCTGAAA
GTGGCCGGTCAAGACGGTAGCGTAGTCCAGTTTAAAATCAAACGCCACACCCCTCTGTCGAAACTGATGA
AAGCCTATTGTGAACGCCAAGGTCTGTCTATGCGTCAGATCCGTTTTCGCTTCGATGGACAGCCGATTAA
CGAAACCGACACTCCAGCACAGCTGGAAATGGAAGATGAGGACACCATTGACGTGTTCCAGCAACAGACC
GGTGGATCCATGCAAGCTAAACCTCAAATTCCGAAAGATAAATCAAAAGTGGCAGGCTATATTGAAATTC
CAGATGCTGATATTAAAGAACCAGTATATCCAGGACCAGCAACACGCGAACAATTAAATAGAGGTGTAAG
CTTTGCAGAAGAAAATGAATCACTAGATGATCAAAATATTTCAATTGCAGGACACACTTTCATTGACCGT
CCGAACTATCAATTTACAAATCTTAAAGCAGCCAAAAAAGGTAGTATGGTGTACTTTAAAGTTGGTAATG
AAACACGTAAGTATAAAATGACAAGTATAAGAAACGTTAAGCCAACAGCTGTAGAAGTTCTAGATGAACA
AAAAGGTAAAGATAAACAATTAACATTAATTACTTGTGATGATTACAATGAAGAGACAGGCGTTTGGGAA
ACACGTAAAATCTTTGTAGCTACAGAAGTCAAACATATGCTTCCGGAAACCGGGATGGACCCGGAAACCT
GCCCGTGCCCGTCTGGTGGCTCCTGTACCTGTGCCGATTCGTGTAAATGTGAAGGCTGTAAATGTACCTC
ATGCAAAAAGAGCTGCTGTTCTTGCTGTCCGGCGGAATGCGAAAAATGTGCAAAGGATTGCGTGTGTAAA
GGCGGTGAAGCGGCCGAAGCAGAAGCTGAAAAGTGTAGTTGCTGTCAGTAAAAGCTTCCAAACACAGGTC
TCGAGCACCACCACCACCACCACTGAGATCCGGCTGCTAACAAAGCCCGAAAGGAAGCTGAGTTGGCTGC
TGCCACCGCTGAGCAATAACTAGCATAACCCCTTGGGGCCTCTAAACGGGTCTTGAGGGGTTTTTTGCTG
AAAGGAGGAACTATATCCGGAT
Features (pLannotate 1.2.2; 22 found; start..end, strand, type, name):
     12..440     +  rep_origin     f1 ori (sequence partly withheld): f1 bacteriophage origin of replication; arrow indicates direction of (+) strand synthesis
    493..550     +  promoter       AmpR promoter (fragment): bla
    559..1374    -  CDS            KanR: aminoglycoside phosphotransferase; aph(3')-Ia; confers resistance to kanamycin in bacteria or G418 (Geneticin®) in eukaryotes
   1496..2084    +  rep_origin     ori: high-copy-number ColE1/pMB1/pBR322/pUC origin of replication
   2270..2409    -  misc_feature   bom: basis of mobility region from pBR322
   2511..2702    -  CDS            rop: Rop protein, which maintains plasmids at low copy number; rop
   2719..3099    +  CDS            YPB1_ECOLX: Protein predicted: Swiss-Prot protein existence level 4. From Escherichia coli.
   3171..3462    -  CDS            TcR (fragment): tetracycline efflux protein; tet; confers resistance to tetracycline
   3477..3498    -  protein_bind   CAP binding site: CAP binding activates transcription in the presence of cAMP. E. coli catabolite activator protein
   3511..4593    -  CDS            lacI: lac repressor; lacI; The lac repressor binds to the lac operator to inhibit transcription in E. coli. This inhibition can be relieved by adding lactose or isopropyl-β-D-thiogalactopyranoside (IPTG).
   4594..4671    -  promoter       lacI promoter: lacI
   4679..4958    -  CDS            TcR (fragment): tetracycline efflux protein; tet; confers resistance to tetracycline
   4980..4998    +  promoter       T7 promoter: promoter for bacteriophage T7 RNA polymerase
   4999..5023    +  protein_bind   lac operator: The lac repressor binds to the lac operator to inhibit transcription in E. coli. This inhibition can be relieved by adding lactose or isopropyl-β-D-thiogalactopyranoside (IPTG). lac repressor encoded by lacI
   5038..5060    +  RBS            RBS: efficient ribosome binding site from bacteriophage T7 gene 10 (Olins and Rangwala, 1989)
   5073..5091    +  CDS            7xHis (fragment): 6xHis affinity tag
   5118..5387    +  CDS            SUMO2 (fragment): SUMO2_BOVIN - Also known as SMT3B From Bos taurus (Bovine).
   5394..5834    +  CDS            srtA (fragment): SRTA_STAA8 - Experimental evidence at protein level: Swiss-Prot protein existence level 1. Transpeptidase that anchors surface proteins to the cell wall (PubMed:10427003, PubMed:10446208, PubMed:10535938, PubMed:11714722, PubMed:14769030, PubMed:15247224). Recognizes and modifies its substrate by proteolytic cleavage of a C-terminal sorting signal. Following cleavage, a covalent intermediate is formed via a thioester bond between the sortase and its substrate, which is then transferred and covalently attached to the cell wall (PubMed:10446208, PubMed:10535938, PubMed:11714722, PubMed:14769030,
   5856..5987    +  CDS            MT3 (fragment): MT3_HUMAN - Experimental evidence at protein level: Swiss-Prot protein existence level 1. Binds heavy metals. Contains three zinc and three copper atoms per polypeptide chain and only a negligible amount of cadmium. Inhibits survival and neurite formation of cortical neurons in vitro. From Homo sapiens (Human).
   6087..6104    +  CDS            9xHis (fragment): 9xHis affinity tag
   6114..6163    +  CDS            SET1 (fragment): solubility-enhancement tag derived from T7 phage gene 10B
   6171..6218    +  terminator     T7 terminator: transcription terminator for bacteriophage T7 RNA polymerase
