[The description below was written by a language model from this plasmid's Addgene catalogue record and pLannotate feature annotations shown in this document.]
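Description:
eSrtA-MT3 is a 6.2 kb bacterial expression plasmid built on the pETM11 backbone for producing recombinant human metallothionein-3 (MT3) in E. coli through a self-cleaving, sortase-based purification scheme. It is maintained through a ColE1/pMB1-type origin, with the pBR322-derived bom site and rop gene also annotated (the catalogue nonetheless lists it as high copy), and is selected with kanamycin via an aminoglycoside phosphotransferase gene. An f1 origin and short remnants of a tetracycline resistance gene are also present as backbone carry-over.

The expression cassette follows the standard pET design: a T7 promoter with an adjacent lac operator, a T7 gene 10 ribosome binding site and a T7 terminator, with a plasmid-borne lacI gene supplying the repressor, so that expression needs a host providing T7 RNA polymerase and is inducible with IPTG. The open reading frame encodes, in order, an N-terminal His-tag, a SUMO tag (annotated by similarity to SUMO2), the catalytic portion of Staphylococcus aureus sortase A in its enhanced eSrtA form, the LPETG sortase recognition motif, and MT3. The short gap between the sortase and MT3 annotations is consistent with the LPETG linker, although the feature table does not annotate the motif itself. In this arrangement the His-tag allows affinity capture of the fusion and SUMO serves as an added fusion partner. The fused sortase can cut at its own LPETG site to release MT3 from the tagged portion; the associated publication describes this cleavage as calcium-assisted. A second His-tag fragment and a solubility-tag fragment are annotated downstream of MT3. These look like vector remnants, but the record does not say whether they are translated. The insert was cloned between BamHI and XhoI.
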