Addgene plasmid #200305: eSrtA-MT3
Purpose: Bacterial expression plasmids for self cleavable sortase mediated purification of recombinant MT3. Contains His-tag, SUMO-tag, LPETG sortase recognition motif and eSrtA
Depositing lab: Artur Krężel. Depositing organization: University of Wroclaw. Publication: Calcium-assisted sortase A cleavage of SUMOylated metallothionein constructs leads to high-yield production of human MT3. Singh AK, Krezel A. Microb Cell Fact. 2023 Jul 11;22(1):125. doi: 10.1186/s12934-023-02134-x. PubMed 37434134.
Backbone
  Vector backbone: pETM11
  Vector type: Bacterial Expression
Growth in bacteria
  Bacterial resistance: Kanamycin, 50 μg/mL
  Growth temperature: 37°C
  Growth strain: DH5alpha
  Copy number: High Copy
Gene/Insert
  Gene/Insert name: eSrtA-LPETG-MT3
  Species: H. sapiens (human)
  Entrez Gene: MT3 (a.k.a. GIF, GIFB, GRIF, ZnMT3)
  Promoter: T7
  Tag / fusion protein: His-tag and SUMO-tag (N terminal on insert)
  Cloning method: Restriction Enzyme; 5′ cloning site BamHI (unknown if destroyed); 3′ cloning site XhoI (unknown if destroyed)
  Sequencing primers: 5′ T7; 3′ T7term
Terms and licenses: Academic/Nonprofit Terms; Industry Terms: Not Available to Industry
How to cite: eSrtA-MT3 was a gift from Artur Krężel (Addgene plasmid # 200305 ; http://n2t.net/addgene:200305 ; RRID:Addgene_200305)
